Addgene plasmid #34373: KHBD00226
Depositing lab: Bart Deplancke. Depositing organization: Swiss Federal Institute of Technology (EPFL). Publication: Automated protein-DNA interaction screening of Drosophila regulatory elements. Korneel Hens, Jean-Daniel Feuz, Alina Isakova, Antonina Lagovitina, Andreas Massouras, Julien Bryois, Patrick Callaerts, Susan E. Celniker, Bart Deplancke. Nat Methods. 2011 Oct 30;8(12):1065-70. 10.1038/nmeth.1763 PubMed 22037703.
Backbone
  Vector backbone: pDONR221
  Backbone manufacturer: Invitrogen
  Backbone size w/o insert (bp): 2536
  Vector type: Gateway Donor Vector
Growth in bacteria
  Bacterial resistance: Kanamycin, 50 μg/mL
  Growth temperature: 37°C
  Growth strain: DH5alpha
  Copy number: High Copy
Gene/Insert
  Gene/Insert name: CG33133 (alt names: FBgn0001133; grau; grauzone)
  Species: D. melanogaster (fly)
  Insert size (bp): 1710
  Entrez Gene: grau (a.k.a. Dmel_CG33133, CG3282, CG33133, Dmel\CG33133, Grau)
  Cloning method: Gateway Cloning
  Sequencing primers: 5′ M13F; 3′ M13R
Terms and licenses: Academic/Nonprofit Terms; Industry Terms: Not Available to Industry
Depositor comments: Please note that the ORFs in this collection were cloned open-ended (without a stop codon).
How to cite: KHBD00226 was a gift from Bart Deplancke (Addgene plasmid # 34373 ; http://n2t.net/addgene:34373 ; RRID:Addgene_34373)
