[The description below was written by a language model from this plasmid's Addgene catalogue record.]
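Description:
KHBD00226 is a Gateway entry-type clone built in the pDONR221 donor vector backbone (Invitrogen), carrying the open reading frame of the Drosophila melanogaster gene grauzone (grau, CG33133). The insert is about 1.7 kb in a backbone of roughly 2.5 kb once the donor cassette has been replaced. The plasmid is maintained in E. coli as a high-copy construct under kanamycin selection. The ORF was introduced by Gateway recombination. In a pDONR221-derived clone, this normally leaves the insert flanked by attL recombination sites, although no feature table is provided to confirm the exact junctions. M13 forward and reverse priming sites on either side of the insert are listed for sequence verification.

The vector is a cloning and shuttle intermediate, not an expression plasmid, and the record names no promoter, tag or reporter acting on the insert. Expression depends on moving the ORF by an LR-type recombination reaction into a destination vector that supplies those elements. The depositor notes that the ORFs in this collection were cloned open-ended, without a stop codon, so the grau coding sequence can be fused in frame to C-terminal tags or domains encoded by the destination vector. It remains equally suitable for N-terminal fusions, provided the destination supplies a downstream stop. The clone belongs to a Drosophila ORF collection associated with work on automated protein–DNA interaction screening of fly regulatory elements. This indicates it is intended as a transferable source of the grau ORF for interaction assays of that kind and for other fusion-protein applications.
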