>Addgene plasmid #34373 | KHBD00226 | depositor partial sequence | sequence record 40940 | KHBD00226 sequence 1710 bps
ATGGATATCTGCCGCCTCTGTTTACGCGGAGTGAGCGGCGCCCAGATGTGTCTACAGATCTTCGATGTGG
ACTCGGGCGAGAGCAAGGTGGCGGAGGTGCTGCGCCAACATTTCTGGTTCGAGGTACTGCCCAACGACGA
GATATCCAAGGTTATTTGCAACGTCTGCTGGACGCAGGTGTCCGAGTTCCATCAGTTCTACGTGTCCATA
CAGGAGGCCCAGGTGATATACGCCACCACCTCCAAGTTCAAGCAGGATCCGGAGATGGTGAACACCTCCT
GGCCGGAGGAGGTGCTCATGCCGGCCGACGTCCTTGCCGTCGACAACGATGTCGGTGCGCAGATAAATGT
GAATCCCCTGGACGAGTTAGACCTTAGCCAACCCATGTCCCCGGAAGACAGCAAGGTGGGCATCAAAACA
GAGCGACAGTCACCCGACATGGAACTCCTCTTTGAGGATGCCAACAATGAACAGGATGAGGACTACGAGG
ACGACGAGGATGATGACACCGACGACCTGATCGTGACCCGGAGTGGACGCAAACGTAAACGGGACGTGGC
CAAGCCGGCTAAAACGAAAAGAGGAACGGTGTCGGTGGGCAGAAAGGGGAAGGAGAAGATGGTGGTCAAG
CGGGGACCGCCCAAGAGGATATTCAAGATGGAACGCCTGCCGCCGTTTTGCAAAGAGGACGAGGAACTGA
TCAAGCGCTACATAGTCATGGGCTGCGAGCTGTGCATATTCTTGGCCGAGGACTTCGACGGCATCCGCGA
GCACTTCAAGGACAAGCATCCGGACGAGCGGCCCTACATCAAGTGCTGCGGACGCAAGCTCAACAAGCGC
TGCCTCATCCAGGAGCATGCGAGGAGGCATGAGAATCCCGAGTACATCAAATGCAAGGACTGCGGAAAGG
TGTTCGCCAATTCCAGCGTATTGCGTGCCCACTGGCTGGTCCACCATGTTCCAGACGAGGAGTGCGACTT
CCAGTGCGAGGACTGCGGCAAACGCTTCTCGCGACGCAACCTGCTCGAACTGCACAAGGGCTCCCATGTG
CCCGTAAATGAGCGCAAGTTCATCTGCCCGCAGTGCCCCAAACACAATGCTTTTGCCACGGAGTACCACA
TGCAGGTCCATATCAGCATGCAGCACCGCAAGGCGGCCAATATCTGCCATGTGTGCGGCAAGAAGATCAA
GGACAAGGCTGTCTTCGAAAAGCACGTTCGCCTGCACTTCGAGGAGAGCGGACCACGGATCAAGTGCCCG
CGTCCTGACTGCGAGAGCTGGCTGAAGGACGAGGACAATCTTAAGCAGCATTTGAGGCGCCACAACGACG
AGGGCAAGCTGTTTATCTGCTCAGAGTGTGGCAAGAGCTGCAAGAACTCCCGCGCGCTGATTGGTCATAA
GCGCTACTCCCACTCGAATGTGATCTACACCTGCGAGCAGTGTGGCAAAACCTTCAAGAAGGACATCAGC
CTTAAGGAGCATATGGCGCAGCACACTGGCGAGCCACTCTACAAGTGTCCCTTCTGTCCCCGCACCTTCA
ACTCCAACGCCAACATGCACTCCCACAAGAAGAAAATGCATCCGGTGGAGTGGGACATCTGGCGAAAGAC
GAAGACCGGTAGCTCACAGAAGGTCCTGCCCAGCGCCCAAGTGGCGCAAATGTTCCGGGACGATGCCGAT
GTCGCAGCTATTGCCAATGACTATTCGGGT
