>Addgene plasmid #34373 | KHBD00226 | addgene partial sequence | sequence record 42082 | M13-Rev 5'-CAGGAAACAGCTATGACC-3'
ATTTTATTTTGACTGATAGTGACCTGTTCGTTGCAACAAATTGATAAGCAATGCTTTCTTATAATGCCAA
CTTTGTACAAGAAAGTTGGCAAACCCGAATAGTCATTGGCAATAGCTGCGACATCGGCATCGTCCCGGAA
CATTTGCGCCACTTGGGCGCTGGGCAGGACCTTCTGTGAGCTACCGGTCTTCGTCTTTCGCCAGATGTCC
CACTCCACCGGATGCATTTTCTTCTTGTGGGAGTGCATGTTGGCGTTGGAGTTGAAGGTGCGGGGACAGA
AGGGACACTTGTAGAGTGGCTCGCCAGTGTGCTGCGCCATATGCTCCTTAAGGCTGATGTCCTTCTTGAA
GGTTTTGCCACACTGCTCGCAGGTGTAGATCACATTCGAGTGGGAGTAGCGCTTATGACCAATCAGCGCG
CGGGAGTTCTTGCAGCTCTTGCCACACTCTGAGCAGATAAACAGCTTGCCCTCGTCGTTGTGGCGCCTCA
AATGCTGCTTAAGATTGTCCTCGTCCTTCAGCCAGCTCTCGCAGTCAGGACGCGGGCACTTGATCCGTGG
TCCGCTCTCCTCGAAGTGCAGGCGAACGTGCTTTTCGAAGACAGCCTTGTCCTTGATCTTCTTGCCGCAC
ACATGGCAGATATTGGCCGCCTTGCGGTGCTGCATGCTGATATGGACCTGCATGTGGTACTCCGTGGCAA
AAGCATTGTGTTTGGGGCACTGCGGGCAGATGAACTTGCGCTCATTTAC
